>Addgene plasmid #10672 | pMKO.1 puro p53 shRNA 2 | addgene full sequence | sequence record 169091 | Addgene NGS Result
GACAAGGTCGGGCAGGAAGAGGGCCTATTTCCCATGATTCCTTCATATTTGCATATACGATACAAGGCTG
TTAGAGAGATAATTAGAATTAATTTGACTGTAAACACAAAGATATTAGTACAAAATACGTGACGTAGAAA
GTAATAATTTCTTGGGTAGTTTGCAGTTTTAAAATTATGTTTTAAAATGGACTATCATATGCTTACCGTA
ACTTGAAAGTATTTCGATTTCTTGGCTTTATATATCTTGTGGAAAGGACGAAACACCGGTGACTCCAGTG
GTAATCTACTGCTCGAGCAGTAGATTACCACTGGAGTCTTTTTGAATTCGCCAGCACAGTGGTCGACCCT
GTGGAATGTGTGTCAGTTAGGGTGTGGAAAGTCCCCAGGCTTCCCAGCAGGCAGAAGTATGCAAAGCATG
CATCTCAATTAGTCAGCAACCAGGTGTGGAAAGTCCCCAGGCTCCCCAGCAGGCAGAAGTATGCAAAGCA
TGCATCTCAATTAGTCAGCAACCATAGTCCCGCCCCTAACTCCGCCCATCCCGCCCCTAACTCCGCCCAG
TTCCGCCCATTCTCCGCCCCATGGCTGACTAATTTTTTTTATTTATGCAGAGGCCGAGGCCGCCTCGGCC
TCTGAGCTATTCCAGAAGTAGTGAGGAGGCTTTTTTGGAGGCCTAGGCTTTTGCAAAAAGCTTACCATGA
CCGAGTACAAGCCCACGGTGCGCCTCGCCACCCGCGACGACGTCCCCAGGGCCGTACGCACCCTCGCCGC
CGCGTTCGCCGACTACCCCGCCACGCGCCACACCGTCGATCCGGACCGCCACATCGAGCGGGTCACCGAG
CTGCAAGAACTCTTCCTCACGCGCGTCGGGCTCGACATCGGCAAGGTGTGGGTCGCGGACGACGGCGCCG
CGGTGGCGGTCTGGACCACGCCGGAGAGCGTCGAAGCGGGGGCGGTGTTCGCCGAGATCGGCCCGCGCAT
GGCCGAGTTGAGCGGTTCCCGGCTGGCCGCGCAGCAACAGATGGAAGGCCTCCTGGCGCCGCACCGGCCC
AAGGAGCCCGCGTGGTTCCTGGCCACCGTCGGCGTCTCGCCCGACCACCAGGGCAAGGGTCTGGGCAGCG
CCGTCGTGCTCCCCGGAGTGGAGGCGGCCGAGCGCGCCGGGGTGCCCGCCTTCCTGGAGACCTCCGCGCC
CCGCAACCTCCCCTTCTACGAGCGGCTCGGCTTCACCGTCACCGCCGACGTCGAGGTGCCCGAAGGACCG
CGCACCTGGTGCATGACCCGCAAGCCCGGTGCCTGACGCCCGCCCCACGACCCGCAGCGCCCGACCGAAA
GGAGCGCACGACCCCATGCATCGATTAGTCCAATTTGTTAAAGACAGGATATCAGTGGTCCAGGCTCTAG
TTTTGACTCAACAATATCACCAGCTGAAGCCTATAGAGTACGAGCCATAGATAAAATAAAAGATTTTATT
TAGTCTCCAGAAAAAGGGGGGAATGAAAGACCCCACCTGTAGGTTTGGCAAGCTAGCTTAAGTAACGCCA
TTTTGCAAGGCATGGAAAAATACATAACTGAGAATAGAGAAGTTCAGATCAAGGTCAGGAACAGATGGAA
CAGGGTCGACCCTAGAGAACCATCAGATGTTTCCAGGGTGCCCCAAGGACCTGAAATGACCCTGTGCCTT
ATTTGAACTAACCAATCAGTTCGCTTCTCGCTTCTGTTCGCGCGCTTCTGCTCCCCGAGCTCAATAAAAG
AGCCCACAACCCCTCACTCGGGGCGCCAGTCCTCCGATTGACTGAGTCGCCCGGGTACCCGTGTATCCAA
TAAACCCTCTTGCAGTTGCATCCGACTTGTGGTCTCGCTGTTCCTTGGGAGGGTCTCCTCTGAGTGATTG
ACTACCCGTCAGCGGGGGTCTTTCATTTGGGGGCTCGTCCGGGATCGGGAGACCCCTGCCCAGGGACCAC
CGACCCACCACCGGGAGGTAAGCTGGCTGCCTCGCGCGTTTCGGTGATGACGGTGAAAACCTCTGACACA
TGCAGCTCCCGGAGACGGTCACAGCTTGTCTGTAAGCGGATGCCGGGAGCAGACAAGCCCGTCAGGGCGC
GTCAGCGGGTGTTGGCGGGTGTCGGGGCGCAGCCATGACCCAGTCACGTAGCGATAGCGGAGTGTAGATC
CGGCTGTGGAATGTGTGTCAGTTAGGGTGTGGAAAGTCCCCAGGCTCCCCAGCAGGCAGAAGTATGCAAA
GCATGCATCTCAATTAGTCAGCAACCAGGTGTGGAAAGTCCCCAGGCTCCCCAGCAGGCAGAAGTATGCA
AAGCATGCATCTCAATTAGTCAGCAACCATAGTCCCGCCCCTAACTCCGCCCATCCCGCCCCTAACTCCG
CCCAGTTCCGCCCATTCTCCGCCCCATGGCTGACTAATTTTTTTTATTTATGCAGAGGCCGAGGCCGCCT
CGGCCTCTGAGCTATTCCAGAAGTAGTGAGGAGGCTTTTTTGGAGGCCTAGGCTTTTGCAAAAAGCTTAC
TGGCTTAACTATGCGGCATCAGAGCAGATTGTACTGAGAGTGCACCATATGCGGTGTGAAATACCGCACA
GATGCGTAAGGAGAAAATACCGCATCAGGCGCTCTTCCGCTTCCTCGCTCACTGACTCGCTGCGCTCGGT
CGTTCGGCTGCGGCGAGCGGTATCAGCTCACTCAAAGGCGGTAATACGGTTATCCACAGAATCAGGGGAT
AACGCAGGAAAGAACATGTGAGCAAAAGGCCAGCAAAAGGCCAGGAACCGTAAAAAGGCCGCGTTGCTGG
CGTTTTTCCATAGGCTCCGCCCCCCTGACGAGCATCACAAAAATCGACGCTCAAGTCAGAGGTGGCGAAA
CCCGACAGGACTATAAAGATACCAGGCGTTTCCCCCTGGAAGCTCCCTCGTGCGCTCTCCTGTTCCGACC
CTGCCGCTTACCGGATACCTGTCCGCCTTTCTCCCTTCGGGAAGCGTGGCGCTTTCTCATAGCTCACGCT
GTAGGTATCTCAGTTCGGTGTAGGTCGTTCGCTCCAAGCTGGGCTGTGTGCACGAACCCCCCGTTCAGCC
CGACCGCTGCGCCTTATCCGGTAACTATCGTCTTGAGTCCAACCCGGTAAGACACGACTTATCGCCACTG
GCAGCAGCCACTGGTAACAGGATTAGCAGAGCGAGGTATGTAGGCGGTGCTACAGAGTTCTTGAAGTGGT
GGCCTAACTACGGCTACACTAGAAGGACAGTATTTGGTATCTGCGCTCTGCTGAAGCCAGTTACCTTCGG
AAAAAGAGTTGGTAGCTCTTGATCCGGCAAACAAACCACCGCTGGTAGCGGTGGTTTTTTTGTTTGCAAG
CAGCAGATTACGCGCAGAAAAAAAGGATCTCAAGAAGATCCTTTGATCTTTTCTACGGGGTCTGACGCTC
AGTGGAACGAAAACTCACGTTAAGGGATTTTGGTCATGAGATTATCAAAAAGGATCTTCACCTAGATCCT
TTTAAATTAAAAATGAAGTTTTAAATCAATCTAAAGTATATATGAGTAAACTTGGTCTGACAGTTACCAA
TGCTTAATCAGTGAGGCACCTATCTCAGCGATCTGTCTATTTCGTTCATCCATAGTTGCCTGACTCCCCG
TCGTGTAGATAACTACGATACGGGAGGGCTTACCATCTGGCCCCAGTGCTGCAATGATACCGCGAGACCC
ACGCTCACCGGCTCCAGATTTATCAGCAATAAACCAGCCAGCCGGAAGGGCCGAGCGCAGAAGTGGTCCT
GCAACTTTATCCGCCTCCATCCAGTCTATTAATTGTTGCCGGGAAGCTAGAGTAAGTAGTTCGCCAGTTA
ATAGTTTGCGCAACGTTGTTGCCATTGCTGCAGGCATCGTGGTGTCACGCTCGTCGTTTGGTATGGCTTC
ATTCAGCTCCGGTTCCCAACGATCAAGGCGAGTTACATGATCCCCCATGTTGTGCAAAAAAGCGGTTAGC
TCCTTCGGTCCTCCGATCGTTGTCAGAAGTAAGTTGGCCGCAGTGTTATCACTCATGGTTATGGCAGCAC
TGCATAATTCTCTTACTGTCATGCCATCCGTAAGATGCTTTTCTGTGACTGGTGAGTACTCAACCAAGTC
ATTCTGAGAATAGTGTATGCGGCGACCGAGTTGCTCTTGCCCGGCGTCAACACGGGATAATACCGCGCCA
CATAGCAGAACTTTAAAAGTGCTCATCATTGGAAAACGTTCTTCGGGGCGAAAACTCTCAAGGATCTTAC
CGCTGTTGAGATCCAGTTCGATGTAACCCACTCGTGCACCCAACTGATCTTCAGCATCTTTTACTTTCAC
CAGCGTTTCTGGGTGAGCAAAAACAGGAAGGCAAAATGCCGCAAAAAAGGGAATAAGGGCGACACGGAAA
TGTTGAATACTCATACTCTTCCTTTTTCAATATTATTGAAGCATTTATCAGGGTTATTGTCTCATGAGCG
GATACATATTTGAATGTATTTAGAAAAATAAACAAATAGGGGTTCCGCGCACATTTCCCCGAAAAGTGCC
ACCTGACGTCTAAGAAACCATTATTATCATGACATTAACCTATAAAAATAGGCGTATCACGAGGCCCTTT
CGTCTTCAAGAATTAGCTTGGCCATTGCATACGTTGTATCCATATCATAATATGTACATTTATATTGGCT
CATGTCCAACATTACCGCCATGTTGACATTGATTATTGACTAGTTATTAATAGTAATCAATTACGGGGTC
ATTAGTTCATAGCCCATATATGGAGTTCCGCGTTACATAACTTACGGTAAATGGCCCGCCTGGCTGACCG
CCCAACGACCCCCGCCCATTGACGTCAATAATGACGTATGTTCCCATAGTAACGCCAATAGGGACTTTCC
ATTGACGTCAATGGGTGGAGTATTTACGGTAAACTGCCCACTTGGCAGTACATCAAGTGTATCATATGCC
AAGTACGCCCCCTATTGACGTCAATGACGGTAAATGGCCCGCCTGGCATTATGCCCAGTACATGACCTTA
TGGGACTTTCCTACTTGGCAGTACATCTACGTATTAGTCATCGCTATTACCATGGTGATGCGGTTTTGGC
AGTACATCAATGGGCGTGGATAGCGGTTTGACTCACGGGGATTTCCAAGTCTCCACCCCATTGACGTCAA
TGGGAGTTTGTTTTGGCACCAAAATCAACGGGACTTTCCAAAATGTCGTAACAACTCCGCCCCATTGACG
CAAATGGGCGGTAGGCGTGTACGGTGGGAGGTCTATATAAGCAGAGCTCAATAAAAGAGCCCACAACCCC
TCACTCGGCGCGCCAGTCTTCCGATAGACTGCGTCGCCCGGGTACCCGTATTCCCAATAAAGCCTCTTGC
TGTTTGCATCCGAATCGTGGTCTCGCTGTTCCTTGGGAGGGTCTCCTCTGAGTGATTGACTACCCACGAC
GGGGGTCTTTCATTTGGGGGCTCGTCCGGGATTTGGAGACCCCTGCCCAGGGACCACCGACCCACCACCG
GGAGGTAAGCTGGCCAGCAACTTATCTGTGTCTGTCCGATTGTCTAGTGTCTATGTTTGATGTTATGCGC
CTGCGTCTGTACTAGTTAGCTAACTAGCTCTGTATCTGGCGGACCCGTGGTGGAACTGACGAGTTCTGAA
CACCCGGCCGCAACCCTGGGAGACGTCCCAGGGACTTTGGGGGCCGTTTTTGTGGCCCGACCTGAGGAAG
GGAGTCGATGTGGAATCCGACCCCGTCAGGATATGTGGTTCTGGTAGGAGACGAGAACCTAAAACAGTTC
CCGCCTCCGTCTGAATTTTTGCTTTCGGTTTGGAACCGAAGCCGCGCGTCTTGTCTGCTGCAGCGCTGCA
GCATCGTTCTGTGTTGTCTCTGTCTGACTGTGTTTCTGTATTTGTCTGAAAATTAGGGCCAGACTGTTAC
CACTCCCTTAAGTTTGACCTTAGGTCACTGGAAAGATGTCGAGCGGATCGCTCACAACCAGTCGGTAGAT
GTCAAGAAGAGACGTTGGGTTACCTTCTGCTCTGCAGAATGGCCAACCTTTAACGTCGGATGGCCGCGAG
ACGGCACCTTTAACCGAGACCTCATCACCCAGGTTAAGATCAAGGTCTTTTCACCTGGCCCGCATGGACA
CCCAGACCAGGTCCCCTACATCGTGACCTGGGAAGCCTTGGCTTTTGACCCCCCTCCCTGGGTCAAGCCC
TTTGTACACCCTAAGCCTCCGCCTCCTCTTCCTCCATCCGCCCCGTCTCTCCCCCTTGAACCTCCTCGTT
CGACCCCGCCTCGATCCTCCCTTTATCCAGCCCTCACTCCTTCTCTAGGCGCCGGAATTGAAGATCTGTC
Features (pLannotate 1.2.2; 18 found; start..end, strand, type, name):
     19..259     +  promoter       U6 promoter: RNA polymerase III promoter for human U6 snRNA
    371..442     +  promoter       SV40 promoter (fragment): SV40 enhancer and early promoter
    469..679     +  promoter       SV40 promoter: SV40 early promoter
    697..1296    +  CDS            PuroR: puromycin N-acetyltransferase; pac from Streptomyces alboniger; confers resistance to puromycin
   1350..1450    +  CDS            env (fragment): murine leukemia virus gPr80 envelope polyprotein precursor; env; proteolytically cleaved into gp70SU and p15TM subunits
   1492..1917    +  LTR            3' LTR (ΔU3): self-inactivating 3' long terminal repeat (LTR) from Moloney murine leukemia virus
   1986..2026    +  CDS            rop (fragment): Rop protein, which maintains plasmids at low copy number; rop
   2128..2166    +  misc_feature   bom (fragment): basis of mobility region from pBR322
   2183..2512    +  promoter       SV40 promoter: SV40 enhancer and early promoter
   2518..2619    +  misc_feature   bom (fragment): basis of mobility region from pBR322
   2805..3393    -  rep_origin     ori: high-copy-number ColE1/pMB1/pBR322/pUC origin of replication
   3564..4424    -  CDS            AmpR: β-lactamase; bla; confers resistance to ampicillin, carbenicillin, and related antibiotics
   4425..4529    -  promoter       AmpR promoter: bla
   4715..5094    +  enhancer       CMV enhancer: human cytomegalovirus immediate early enhancer
   5095..5298    +  promoter       CMV promoter: human cytomegalovirus (CMV) immediate early promoter
   5299..5474    +  LTR            5' LTR (truncated): truncated long terminal repeat from Moloney murine sarcoma virus
   5596..5870    +  misc_feature   MESV Ψ (fragment): packaging signal of murine embryonic stem cell virus
   5937..6353    +  CDS            gag (truncated): truncated Moloney murine leukemia virus (MMLV) gag gene lacking the start codon
