[The description below was written by a language model from this plasmid's Addgene catalogue record and pLannotate feature annotations shown in this document.]
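Description:
pMKO.1 puro p53 shRNA 2 is a Moloney murine leukemia virus–based retroviral RNAi vector for stable knockdown of human TP53 in mammalian cells. It is built on the pMKO.1 backbone and is maintained in bacteria as a high-copy plasmid through a ColE1/pUC-type origin with ampicillin resistance (β-lactamase). The catalogue lists a 6.7 kb backbone, whereas the sequenced record behind the feature table is 6,370 nt; the record offers no explanation for this difference.

The payload is a 58 bp hairpin-encoding oligonucleotide targeting human p53, cloned between AgeI and EcoRI sites that both remain intact. The insert itself is not annotated, but the table places a human U6 RNA polymerase III promoter immediately before the unannotated gap where the hairpin would be expected to sit, consistent with U6-driven shRNA transcription. Downstream, an SV40 early promoter drives puromycin N-acetyltransferase, allowing selection of transduced cells with puromycin. These cassettes lie within a retroviral transfer unit: a CMV enhancer/promoter fused to a truncated 5′ LTR produces the genomic RNA in packaging cells, followed by a Ψ packaging signal and a truncated gag segment lacking its start codon, which aids encapsidation. The 3′ LTR is annotated as ΔU3, a self-inactivating design that removes LTR promoter activity after integration and leaves the internal U6 and SV40 promoters in control. A short env fragment and an additional SV40 promoter copy in the plasmid backbone are also detected.

The "2" in the name suggests it is one of several p53 hairpins. The vector is used to produce retrovirus for p53 suppression, and it was deposited in connection with work on telomerase and telomere structure in normal human cells.
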