Addgene plasmid #10672: pMKO.1 puro p53 shRNA 2
Depositing lab: William Hahn. Depositing organization: Dana-Farber Cancer Institute. Publication: Telomerase maintains telomere structure in normal human cells. Masutomi K, Yu EY, Khurts S, Ben-Porath I, Currier JL, Metz GB, Brooks MW, Kaneko S, Murakami S, DeCaprio JA, Weinberg RA, Stewart SA, Hahn WC. Cell. 2003 Jul 25. 114(2):241-53. 10.1016/S0092-8674(03)00550-6 PubMed 12887925.
Backbone
  Vector backbone: pMKO.1
  Backbone size w/o insert (bp): 6700
  Vector type: Mammalian Expression, Retroviral, RNAi
  Selectable markers: Puromycin
Growth in bacteria
  Bacterial resistance: Ampicillin, 100 μg/mL
  Growth temperature: 37°C
  Growth strain: DH5alpha
  Copy number: High Copy
Gene/Insert
  Gene/Insert name: p53 shRNA (alt name: p53)
  gRNA/shRNA sequence: GACTCCAGTGGTAATCTACT
  Species: H. sapiens (human)
  Insert size (bp): 58
  Entrez Gene: TP53 (a.k.a. BCC7, BMFS5, LFS1, P53, TRP53)
  Cloning method: Restriction Enzyme; 5′ cloning site AgeI (not destroyed); 3′ cloning site EcoRI (not destroyed)
  Sequencing primers: 5′ pLXSN 5'; 3′ pBABE-3
Terms and licenses: Academic/Nonprofit Terms; Industry Terms: Not Available to Industry
Depositor comments: Also reference: Stewart, S.A., Dykxhoorn, D.M., Palliser, D., Mizuno, H., Yu, E.Y., Eisen, H.N., Sabatini, D.M., Hahn, W.C., Sharp, P.A., Weinberg, R.A., et al. (2003). RNA 9, 493
How to cite: pMKO.1 puro p53 shRNA 2 was a gift from William Hahn (Addgene plasmid # 10672 ; http://n2t.net/addgene:10672 ; RRID:Addgene_10672)
