>Addgene plasmid #10672 | pMKO.1 puro p53 shRNA 2 | addgene partial sequence | sequence record 49922 | pLXSN-5
GCCCTCACTCCTTCTCTAGGCGCCGGAATTGAAGATCTGTCGACAAGGTCGGGCAGGAAGAGGGCCTATT
TCCCATGATTCCTTCATATTTGCATATACGATACAAGGCTGTTAGAGAGATAATTAGAATTAATTTGACT
GTAAACACAAAGATATTAGTACAAAATACGTGACGTAGAAAGTAATAATTTCTTGGGTAGTTTGCAGTTT
TAAAATTATGTTTTAAAATGGACTATCATATGCTTACCGTAACTTGAAAGTATTTCGATTTCTTGGCTTT
ATATATCTTGTGGAAAGGACGAAACACCGGTGACTCCAGTGGTAATCTACTGCTCGAGCAGTAGATTACC
ACTGGAGTCTTTTTGAATTCGCCAGCACAGTGGTCGACCCTGTGGAATGTGTGTCAGTTAGGGTGTGGAA
AGTCCCCAGGCTTCCCAGCAGGCAGAAGTATGCAAAGCATGCATCTCAATTAGTCAGCAACCAGGTGTGG
AAAGTCCCCAGGCTCCCC
